Addgene plasmid #108362: Ath-HEN1::T2A::mCherry::TY1::H2B-pCFJ350-ttTi5605
Purpose: Expression of 2xFlag MYC tagged A.thaliana-HEN1 (Ath-HEN1, codon optimised for C. elegans) and mCherry under the promoter of choice in C. elegans
Depositing lab: Luisa Cochella. Depositing organization: Research Institute of Molecular Pathology (IMP). Publication: Cell-type specific sequencing of microRNAs from complex animal tissues. Alberti C, Manzenreither RA, Sowemimo I, Burkard TR, Wang J, Mahofsky K, Ameres SL, Cochella L. Nat Methods. 2018 Feb 26. pii: nmeth.4610. doi: 10.1038/nmeth.4610. PubMed 29481550.
Backbone
  Vector backbone: pCFJ350-ttTi5605
  Backbone size w/o insert (bp): 7517
  Total vector size (bp): 12670
  Modifications to backbone: The cassette for bicistronic expression of Ath-HEN1 and mCherry-H2B was inserted into pCFJ350-ttTi5605 by Gibson cloning between the M13 FWD and M13 REV priming sites.
  Vector type: Worm Expression
Growth in bacteria
  Bacterial resistance: Ampicillin, 100 μg/mL
  Growth temperature: 37°C
  Growth strain: DH5alpha
  Copy number: High Copy
Gene/Insert 1
  Gene/Insert name: Ath-HEN1 (alt name: A. thaliana HEN1)
  Species: A. thaliana (mustard weed); Codon optimised for C. elegans
  Insert size (bp): 2979
  Entrez Gene: HEN1 (a.k.a. AT4G20910, CORYMBOSA 2, CRM2, HUA ENHANCER 1, T13K14.70, T13K14_70)
  Promoter: Ath-HEN1 coding sequence
  Tag / fusion protein: 2xFlag (N terminal on insert); MYC (N terminal on insert)
  Cloning method: Gibson Cloning
  Sequencing primers: 5′ CCGGCCggcgcgccGCTAGCcaccatggattacaaggatgacg; 3′ GAGGTCGGTCTTCTTCTTCTCAAC
Gene/Insert 2
  Gene/Insert name: mCherry
  Insert size (bp): 708
  Promoter: mCherry
  Tag / fusion protein: T2A peptide (N terminal on insert)
  Cloning method: Gibson Cloning
  Sequencing primers: 5′ AGAAGAAGAAGACCGACCTCgagggcagaggaagtctgc; 3′ TCCTGATTGGTATGCACTTCcttgtacagctcgtccatgcc
Gene/Insert 3
  Gene/Insert name: his-15 (alt name: histone sequence)
  Species: C. elegans (nematode)
  Insert size (bp): 369
  Entrez Gene: his-15 (a.k.a. CELE_ZK131.9)
  Promoter: H2B
  Tag / fusion protein: TY1 linker (N terminal on insert)
  Cloning method: Gibson Cloning
  Sequencing primers: 5′ GAAGTGCATACCAATCAGGACCC; 3′ CTCAGATATCAATACCATGCCTATTACTTGCTGGAAGTGTACTTGG
Gene/Insert 4
  Gene/Insert name: unc-54 3' UTR
  Species: C. elegans (nematode)
  Insert size (bp): 733
  Promoter: A rab-3:Ath-HEN1:unc-54 3' UTR was cloned as a unique AvrII fragment from an intermediate vector into pCFJ350-ttTi5605
  Cloning method: Restriction Enzyme; 5′ cloning site AvrII (not destroyed); 3′ cloning site AvrII (not destroyed)
  Sequencing primers: 5′ TTTTCCTAGGGATTACGCCAAGCTTGCATGC; 3′ AAAACCTAGGCACCGTCATCACCGAAACGC
Terms and licenses: Academic/Nonprofit Terms; Industry Terms: Not Available to Industry
How to cite: Ath-HEN1::T2A::mCherry::TY1::H2B-pCFJ350-ttTi5605 was a gift from Luisa Cochella (Addgene plasmid # 108362 ; http://n2t.net/addgene:108362 ; RRID:Addgene_108362)
