[The description below was written by a language model from this plasmid's Addgene catalogue record and pLannotate feature annotations shown in this document.]
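Description:
Ath-HEN1::T2A::mCherry::TY1::H2B-pCFJ350-ttTi5605 is a C. elegans expression and transgenesis plasmid of about 12.7 kb built on pCFJ350-ttTi5605, a targeting vector named for the ttTi5605 Mos1 transposon locus commonly used for single-copy insertion. In E. coli it is a high-copy plasmid with a ColE1/pUC-type origin and ampicillin resistance (AmpR with its bla promoter). The annotated backbone also carries an unc-119 coding sequence on the reverse strand, the standard worm rescue marker for identifying transgenic animals in an unc-119 mutant background. It further contains Gateway attB1, attB2 and attB4 remnants and fragments of C. elegans genomic genes that are probably part of the homology regions flanking the cargo.

The payload is a single bicistronic open reading frame inserted by Gibson assembly between the M13 priming sites. It begins with 2xFLAG and Myc epitope tags fused to the N-terminus of Arabidopsis thaliana HEN1, codon-optimised for C. elegans. HEN1 is a methyltransferase that 2'-O-methylates the 3' terminal nucleotide of small RNAs. A T2A self-cleaving peptide follows, then mCherry joined through a TY1 linker to a worm histone H2B (recorded as his-15; the annotation tool matched the closely related his-11). Cells expressing HEN1 are therefore marked by red nuclear fluorescence. An unc-54 3' UTR terminates the cassette.

No promoter is annotated upstream of the cassette, and the stated purpose is expression "under the promoter of choice", so users add a cell-type-specific promoter. The catalogue's promoter fields are otherwise uninformative, apart from mentioning a rab-3-driven intermediate. According to the associated publication title, the construct supports cell-type-specific sequencing of microRNAs from complex animal tissues, presumably through methylation of miRNAs only in the expressing cells.
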