Features (pLannotate 1.2.2; 21 found; start..end, strand, type, name):
    834..1422    +  rep_origin     ori: high-copy-number ColE1/pMB1/pBR322/pUC origin of replication
   3007..3031    +  protein_bind   attB2: mutant version of attB; recombination site for the Gateway® BP reaction BP Clonase™
   3268..3291    +  CDS            FLAG: FLAG® epitope tag, followed by an enterokinase cleavage site
   3292..3315    +  CDS            3xFLAG (fragment): three tandem FLAG® epitope tags, followed by an enterokinase cleavage site
   3343..3369    +  CDS            3xMyc (fragment): 3 tandem Myc epitope tags
   3370..6348    +  CDS            HEN1: HEN1_ARATH - Also known as CRM2. Experimental evidence at protein level: Swiss-Prot protein existence level 1. Methyltransferase that adds a methyl group to the ribose of the last nucleotide of small RNAs (sRNAs). This protects the 3'-end of sRNAs from uridylation activity and subsequent degradation. Can methylate 3'-end of microRNAs (miRNAs), small interfering RNAs (siRNas) and trans-acting small interfering RNAs (ta-siRNAs). Involved in plant development through its role in small RNAs processing. Required for the specification of reproductive organ identities and the probable repression of A
   6403..7110    +  CDS            mCherry: mCherry is a basic (constitutively fluorescent) red fluorescent protein published in 2004, derived from Discosoma sp.. It is reported to be a very rapidly-maturing monomer with low acid sensitivity.
   7141..7503    +  CDS            his-11: H2B1_CAEEL - Experimental evidence at protein level: Swiss-Prot protein existence level 1. Core component of nucleosome. Nucleosomes wrap and compact DNA into chromatin, limiting DNA accessibility to the cellular machineries which require DNA as a template. Histones thereby play a central role in transcription regulation, DNA repair, DNA replication and chromosomal stability. DNA accessibility is regulated via a complex set of post-translational modifications of histones, also called histone code, and nucleosome remodeling. From Caenorhabditis elegans.
   8037..8189    +  CDS            aex-5 (fragment): AEX5_CAEEL - Also known as kpc-3 From Caenorhabditis elegans.
   8316..8340    +  CDS            rop (fragment): Rop protein, which maintains plasmids at low copy number; rop
   8395..8412    +  CDS            lacZα (fragment): LacZα fragment of β-galactosidase; lacZ fragment
   8681..9523    -  CDS            unc-119: UN119_CAEEL - Experimental evidence at protein level: Swiss-Prot protein existence level 1. Myristoyl-binding protein that acts as a cargo adapter: specifically binds the myristoyl moiety of a subset of N-terminally myristoylated proteins and is required for their localization. Plays a key role in ciliary membrane localization of proteins. Required for the establishment or function of the nervous system. From Caenorhabditis elegans.
   9634..9651    +  misc_feature   P element 5' end (fragment): No description available
  10512..10532   -  protein_bind   attB1: mutant version of attB; core recombination site for the Gateway® BP reaction BP Clonase™
  10546..10761   +  CDS            GSLG1_CAEEL (fragment): Experimental evidence at protein level: Swiss-Prot protein existence level 1. From Caenorhabditis elegans.
  11869..11889   -  protein_bind   attB4: mutant version of attB; core recombination site for the Gateway® BP reaction BP Clonase™
  11904..12021   +  CDS            lacZα (fragment): LacZα fragment of β-galactosidase; lacZ fragment
  12027..12126   -  misc_feature   bom (fragment): basis of mobility region from pBR322
  12228..12263   -  CDS            rop (fragment): Rop protein, which maintains plasmids at low copy number; rop
  12358..12462   +  promoter       AmpR promoter: bla
  12463..663     +  CDS            AmpR (across the origin): β-lactamase; bla; confers resistance to ampicillin, carbenicillin, and related antibiotics
>Addgene plasmid #108362 | Ath-HEN1::T2A::mCherry::TY1::H2B-pCFJ350-ttTi5605 | addgene full sequence | sequence record 209815 | Addgene NGS Result
ATGAGCACTTTTAAAGTTCTGCTATGTGGCGCGGTATTATCCCGTATTGACGCCGGGCAAGAGCAACTCG
GTCGCCGCATACACTATTCTCAGAATGACTTGGTTGAGTACTCACCAGTCACAGAAAAGCATCTTACGGA
TGGCATGACAGTAAGAGAATTATGCAGTGCTGCCATAACCATGAGTGATAACACTGCGGCCAACTTACTT
CTGACAACGATCGGAGGACCGAAGGAGCTAACCGCTTTTTTGCACAACATGGGGGATCATGTAACTCGCC
TTGATCGTTGGGAACCGGAGCTGAATGAAGCCATACCAAACGACGAGCGTGACACCACGATGCCTGTAGC
AATGGCAACAACGTTGCGCAAACTATTAACTGGCGAACTACTTACTCTAGCTTCCCGGCAACAATTAATA
GACTGGATGGAGGCGGATAAAGTTGCAGGACCACTTCTGCGCTCGGCCCTTCCGGCTGGCTGGTTTATTG
CTGATAAATCTGGAGCCGGTGAGCGTGGGTCTCGCGGTATCATTGCAGCACTGGGGTCAGATGGTAAGCC
CTCCCGTATCGTAGTTATCTACACGACGGGGAGTCAGGCAACTATGGATGAACGAAATAGACAGATCGCT
GAGATAGGTGCCTCACTGATTAAGCATTGGTAACTGTCAGACCAAGTTTACTCATATATACTTTAGATTG
ATTTAAAACTTCATTTTTAATTTAAAAGGATCTAGGTGAAGATCCTTTTTGATAATCTCATGACCAAAAT
CCCTTAACGTGAGTTTTCGTTCCACTGAGCGTCAGACCCCGTAGAAAAGATCAAAGGATCTTCTTGAGAT
CCTTTTTTTCTGCGCGTAATCTGCTGCTTGCAAACAAAAAAACCACCGCTACCAGCGGTGGTTTGTTTGC
CGGATCAAGAGCTACCAACTCTTTTTCCGAAGGTAACTGGCTTCAGCAGAGCGCAGATACCAAATACTGT
TCTTCTAGTGTAGCCGTAGTTAGGCCACCACTTCAAGAACTCTGTAGCACCGCCTACATACCTCGCTCTG
CTAATCCTGTTACCAGTGGCTGCTGCCAGTGGCGATAAGTCGTGTCTTACCGGGTTGGACTCAAGACGAT
AGTTACCGGATAAGGCGCAGCGGTCGGGCTGAACGGGGGGTTCGTGCACACAGCCCAGCTTGGAGCGAAC
GACCTACACCGAACTGAGATACCTACAGCGTGAGCTATGAGAAAGCGCCACGCTTCCCGAAGGGAGAAAG
GCGGACAGGTATCCGGTAAGCGGCAGGGTCGGAACAGGAGAGCGCACGAGGGAGCTTCCAGGGGGAAACG
CCTGGTATCTTTATAGTCCTGTCGGGTTTCGCCACCTCTGACTTGAGCGTCGATTTTTGTGATGCTCGTC
AGGGGGGCGGAGCCTATGGAAAAACGCCAGCAACGCGGCCTTTTTACGGTTCCTGGTCTTTTGCTGGCCT
TTTGCTCACATGTTCTTTCCTGCGTTATCCCCTGATTCTGTGGATAACCGTATTACCGCCTTTGAGTGAG
CTGATACCATCGAATTATCAACTATGTATAATAAAGTTGTGTTTTTGAACACGGCGATATGTATCTGTAG
ATCATCCCCAATTTTCAACAATGAATCTAAATACTGAACTTTTTGTGTAATCTTTAGTGCAGAAAAATGA
CCAAAATCAGCGATTTTCCGATTATACCCAAAATATCTCAGCTCAATGAGCACCTATAAAAATGTAAAAA
TAAAGAAAGTAGTCGAACCATATTTTGTAAAGGCTAAAAAACTGAATAAATTTTTATCCATCCAGCGCGG
CGTTACAATCCGTGGCCCATGTCACGCACGGCTTTCAAAGAAAAAAAAACAGTCTGTTTGCGCGACATCG
ATCTGGCAAAAATCCTAAAAACGACTATGCGTGGCTCACTTTATATTAATATGAAAAATACAAACTTGGT
GGTGCAGGTGCTGCAGAGGCCATCGATGAAGAAGTGGAGGCCTTGTTGTCGATCTACAAAATTGTATGGT
TGTTTGAGATTTTCCTTGAAACGCTCTCAATCTTGGATATGATATAAATTCTGGATAAGATATGATGGAT
ATGATCTATGTTTGATAGAGTGCATTTGAAAGGATAACGGCCCTGCAGACATTTTTGAAAAAATAACAAA
CATTTAATTTTCTCACTCGTTTAGGCTATTCCCCTATTTTTGATATTCCTTCGCACATATGAAAACTACT
TTTTTTCGAAACTGTTAACTCCAGAATTTATAAATCTATAGCCCTTACTTGATTATTTATTATCATGGTT
ACTCACCTCATGTCTCTTTCTCTTTTCAAGAAGTCTTCGTTCATATCTGTTGTCTCTTTCCTCCTTTTGA
ATCTCTGCTTTGCTCTTCGCCATTGTTTCCTGAAAATAATGTAACTTGAATTGTGTAATATACTTTTTTA
ATTTGAATTTGGCTTGTAACGCGGAATCACTACGTGCGGGATCATTTCTTACTAGAAAACCCAGAAAATG
CCATATTTCACTTATCTCGGGGTCATTTCTAATTAGAAAAGCTACAAAAACCATTTCTAATTACGGTGAC
TTTAGAACTGGTCGAAATAGCTAATTAGAAATGGGTTTTTGCTAATTAGAGGTGACTCTATGTTATCTGA
GTAAGCCTCGTTTGTATGTAAACTCACAGTACTAATAAATGCAAGACACCCGGGTTTGTCTAGATATGAA
ATAATTGAAATATCAATTCTGACAGACAATAATGGTAATCTTGATAAGGAGTTCCACGCCCAGGAGAACA
CGTTAGTTTTCTTGTTTTTGATTGCGTGCGTTATTTTGGAGAAAAACTCGATTTTTTACAAAATAATTTT
TTGAAAGGAACACTGTTCAATAAGTTTTGTCTTTTTTCTCAGTTGTGATACGGTTTTTTATTCTTTTTTG
TAGTTATACAGAAGACCGTTACGAAACAGACTGATATCGAAACAAACACTGATCTTACTTGCACTTACCA
CTTTGTACAAGAAAGCTGGGTCACGGGCAGGAAACAGCTATGACCATGATTACGCCAAGCTACGTAATAC
GACTCACTAGTGGGCAGATCTTCGAATGCATCGCGCGCACCGTACGTCTCGAGGAATTCCTGCAGGATAT
CTGGATCCACGAAGCTTCCCATGGTGACGTCACCGGTTCTAGATACCTAGGGATTACGCCAAGCTTGCAT
GCGCGGCCGCACTGACTGGGCCGGCCGGCGCGCCGCTAGCCACCATGGATTACAAGGATGACGATGACAA
GGACTATAAGGATGACGATGACAAGCACCGTCTCTCCTCCGCCACCATGGAACAGAAACTCATCTCTGAA
GAGGATCTGATGGCTGGAGGAGGAAAGCACACCCCAACCCCAAAGGCTATCATCCACCAAAAGTTCGGAG
CCAAGGCTTCCTACACCGTCGAGGAGGTCCACGATTCCTCCCAATCCGGATGCCTTGGACTTGCTATCCC
ACAGAAGGGACCATGCCTTTACCGCTGCCACCTTCAACTTCCAGAGTTCTCCGTCGTTTCTAACGTTTTC
AAGAAGAAGAAGGACTCCGAGCAATCCGCCGCCGAGCTTGCCCTTGACAAGCTTGGAATCCGTCCACAAA
ACGACGACCTCACCGTCGACGAGGCCCGTGACGAGATCGTCGGACGTATCAAGTACATCTTCTCCGACGA
GTTCCTCTCCGCCGAGCACCCACTTGGAGCCCACCTCCGTGCTGCTCTTCGCCGCGACGGAGAGCGTTGC
GGATCTGTCCCAGTCTCCGTCATCGCCACCGTCGACGCTAAGATCAACTCTCGCTGCAAGATCATCAACC
CATCCGTTGAGTCCGACCCATTCCTTGCTATCTCCTACGTCATGAAGGCCGCCGCTAAGCTTGCTGATTA
CATCGTCGCTTCCCCACACGGACTTCGCCGTAAGAACGCTTACCCATCTGAGATCGTTGAGGCTCTTGCC
ACCCACGTCTCCGACTCCCTTCACTCCCGTGAGGTTGCTGCCGTTTACATCCCATGCATCGACGAAGAGG
TCGTCGAGCTTGACACCCTCTACATCTCTTCTAACCGTCACTACCTTGACTCCATCGCCGAGCGTCTTGG
ACTTAAGGTAAGTTTAAACATATATATACTAACTAACCCTGATTATTTAAATTTTCAGGACGGAAACCAA
GTTATGATCTCTCGCATGTTCGGAAAGGCCTCTTGCGGATCCGAGTGCCGTCTTTACTCCGAAATCCCAA
AGAAGTACCTTGACAACTCCTCCGACGCTTCCGGAACCTCTAACGAGGATTCTTCCCACATCGTTAAGTC
CCGTAACGCTCGTGCTTCTTACATCTGCGGACAGGACATCCACGGAGACGCTATCCTTGCTTCCGTCGGA
TACCGTTGGAAGTCTGACGACCTCGATTACGACGACGTTACCGTTAACTCTTTCTACCGCATTTGCTGTG
GAATGTCTCCAAACGGAATTTACAAGATCTCCCGTCAAGCCGTCATCGCCGCTCAACTTCCATTCGCTTT
CACCACCAAGTCCAACTGGCGCGGACCACTTCCACGCGAGATCCTTGGACTTTTCTGCCATCAACACCGT
CTTGCTGAGCCAATCCTCTCCTCCTCCACCGCTCCAGTTAAGTCCCTTTCTGATATCTTCCGCTCCCACA
AGAAGCTTAAGGTTTCCGGAGTCGACGACGCTAACGAGAACCTTTCTCGCCAAAAGGAGGACACTCCAGG
ACTTGGACACGGATTCCGCTGCGAGGTTAAGATCTTCACTAAGTCCCAAGACCTTGTCCTTGAGTGCTCT
CCACGCAAGTTCTACGAAAAGGTAAGTTTAAACAGTTCGGTACTAACTAACCATACATATTTAAATTTTC
AGGAGAACGACGCTATCCAAAACGCCTCCCTTAAGGCCCTTCTTTGGTTCTCTAAGTTCTTCGCCGATCT
TGACGTTGACGGAGAGCAATCTTGCGACACCGACGATGATCAAGACACCAAGTCCTCTTCCCCAAACGTC
TTCGCTGCTCCACCAATCCTTCAAAAGGAGCACTCTTCCGAGTCTAAGAACACCAACGTTCTTTCCGCTG
AGAAGCGTGTCCAATCCATCACCAACGGATCTGTTGTCTCTATCTGCTACTCCCTTTCCCTTGCTGTTGA
CCCAGAGTACTCTTCTGACGGAGAGTCCCCACGTGAGGATAACGAGTCTAACGAGGAGATGGAGTCCGAG
TACTCTGCCAACTGCGAGTCTTCCGTTGAGCTTATCGAGTCTAACGAGGAAATCGAGTTCGAGGTTGGAA
CCGGATCTATGAACCCACACATCGAGTCTGAGGTCACCCAAATGACCGTTGGAGAGTACGCCTCTTTCCG
CATGACCCCACCAGACGCCGCCGAGGCCCTTATCCTTGCCGTCGGATCCGACACCGTTCGTATCCGTTCC
CTTCTTTCTGAGCGCCCATGCCTTAACTACAACATTCTCCTTCTTGGAGTTAAGGTAAGTTTAAACATGA
TTTTACTAACTAACTAATCTGATTTAAATTTTCAGGGACCATCTGAGGAGCGCATGGAGGCTGCCTTCTT
CAAGCCACCACTCTCTAAGCAACGTGTCGAGTACGCTCTTAAGCACATCCGTGAGTCTTCTGCCTCCACC
CTTGTCGATTTCGGATGCGGATCCGGATCTCTTCTTGACTCCCTTCTCGATTACCCAACCTCTCTCCAAA
CCATCATCGGAGTCGATATCTCCCCAAAGGGACTCGCTCGTGCCGCCAAGATGCTTCACGTTAAGCTTAA
CAAGGAGGCCTGCAACGTTAAGTCCGCCACCCTCTACGACGGATCCATCCTCGAGTTCGATTCCCGTCTT
CACGATGTCGATATCGGAACCTGCCTTGAAGTCATCGAGCACATGGAGGAGGACCAAGCTTGCGAGTTCG
GAGAGAAGGTCCTTTCCCTTTTCCACCCAAAGCTTCTTATCGTTTCTACTCCAAACTACGAATTCAACAC
TATCCTTCAACGCTCCACTCCAGAGACTCAAGAGGAGAACAACTCTGAACCACAACTCCCAAAGTTCCGC
AACCACGATCACAAGTTCGAATGGACTCGCGAGCAATTCAACCAATGGGCTTCTAAGCTTGGAAAGCGTC
ACAACTACTCTGTTGAGTTCTCTGGAGTCGGAGGATCCGGAGAGGTTGAGCCAGGATTCGCCTCCCAAAT
CGCCATCTTCCGCCGTGAGGCCTCCTCCGTCGAGAACGTCGCTGAGTCTTCTATGCAACCATACAAGGTT
ATCTGGGAATGGAAGAAGGAGGACGTTGAGAAGAAGAAGACCGACCTCGAGGGCAGAGGAAGTCTGCTAA
CATGCGGTGACGTCGAGGAGAATCCTGGCCCAATGGTGAGCAAGGGCGAGGAGGATAACATGGCCATCAT
CAAGGAGTTCATGCGCTTCAAGGTGCACATGGAGGGCTCCGTGAACGGCCACGAGTTCGAGATCGAGGGC
GAGGGCGAGGGCCGCCCCTACGAGGGCACCCAGACCGCCAAGCTGAAGGTGACCAAGGGTGGCCCCCTGC
CCTTCGCCTGGGACATCCTGTCCCCTCAGTTCATGTACGGCTCCAAGGCCTACGTGAAGCACCCCGCCGA
CATCCCCGACTACTTGAAGCTGTCCTTCCCCGAGGGCTTCAAGTGGGAGCGCGTGATGAACTTCGAGGAC
GGCGGCGTGGTGACCGTGACCCAGGACTCCTCCCTGCAGGACGGCGAGTTCATCTACAAGGTGAAGCTGC
GCGGCACCAACTTCCCCTCCGACGGCCCCGTAATGCAGAAGAAGACCATGGGCTGGGAGGCCTCCTCCGA
GCGGATGTACCCCGAGGACGGCGCCCTGAAGGGCGAGATCAAGCAGAGGCTGAAGCTGAAGGACGGCGGC
CACTACGACGCTGAGGTCAAGACCACCTACAAGGCCAAGAAGCCCGTGCAGCTACCCGGCGCCTACAACG
TCAACATCAAGTTGGACATCACCTCCCACAACGAGGACTACACCATCGTGGAACAGTACGAACGCGCCGA
GGGCCGCCACTCCACCGGCGGCATGGACGAGCTGTACAAGGAAGTGCATACCAATCAGGACCCGCTGGAT
CCACCAAAGCCATGTGCCAAGGGAGCCAAGAAGGCCGCCAAGACCGTTACGAAGCCAAAGGACGGAAAGA
AGAGACGTCATGCCCGTAAGGAATCATACTCCGTCTACATCTACCGTGTCCTCAAGCAAGTTCATCCAGA
CACTGGAGTTTCCTCCAAAGCCATGTCTATCATGAACTCTTTTGTCAACGATGTCTTCGAGCGTATTGCT
GCTGAAGCATCCCGTCTTGCTCACTACAACAAGCGTTCTACCATCTCTTCTCGCGAAATTCAGACCGCTG
TCCGTTTGATTCTCCCAGGAGAACTTGCCAAGCACGCCGTGTCTGAGGGAACCAAGGCCGTCACCAAGTA
CACTTCCAGCAAGTAATAGGCATGGTATTGATATCTGAGCTCCGCATCGGCCGCTGTCATCAGATCGCCA
TCTCGCGCCCGTGCCTCTGACTTCTAAGTCCAATTACTCTTCAACATCCCTACATGCTCTTTCTCCCTGT
GCTCCCACCCCCTATTTTTGTTATTATCAAAAAACTTCTCTTAATTTCTTTGTTTTTTAGCTTCTTTTAA
GTCACCTCTAACAATGAAATTGTGTAGATTCAAAAATAGAATTAATTCGTAATAAAAAGTCGAAAAAAAT
TGTGCTCCCTCCCCCCATTAATAATAATTCTATCCCAAAATCTACACAATGTTCTGTGTACACTTCTTAT
GTTTTTTACTTCTGATAAATTTTTTTGAAACATCATAGAAAAAACCGCACACAAAATACCTTATCATATG
TTACGTTTCAGTTTATGACCGCAATTTTTATTTCTTCGCACGTCTGGGCCTCTCATGACGTCAAATCATG
CTCATCGTGAAAAAGTTTTGGAGTATTTTTGGAATTTTTCAATCAAGTGAAAGTTTATGAAATTAATTTT
CCTGCTTTTGCTTTTTGGGGTTTCCCCTATTGTTTGTCAAGATTTCGAGGACGGCGTTTTTCTTGCTAAA
ATCACAAGTATTGATGAGCACGATGCAAGAAAGATCGGAAGAAGGTTTGGGTTTGAGGCTCAGTGGAAGG
TGAGTAGAAGTTGATAATTTGAAAGTGGAGTAGTGTCTATGGGGTTTTTGCCTTAAATGACAGAATACAT
TCCCAATATACCAAACATAACTGTTTCTACTAGTCGGCCGTACGGGCCCTTTCGTCTCGCGCGTTTCGGT
GATGACGGTGCCTAGGTGAGCTCTGGTACCCTCTAGTCAAGGCCTTAAGTGAGTCGTATTACGGACTGGC
CGTCGTTTTACACCCGTGCAGTTGAAATTGAAAATGAGTTAAAGTTGGAGTTTTTATTGAAAACAGATTT
CCGTGTGATTAGTGTTTTTAGCGAGTGTGACAGGACAGCGAAAAAATATAGAAACAAGGGGGGAACTGAA
AAGCTTAGGAATGCATTGAACATGAGAAGGGGAAGGGGAAGGAACAAACTAGACAGGAATTATTGGAATT
TAATCACATTTGGAGTTTTTTTTCTATTCGACAGAATAATTATCCAGAACATTTTTGTATTAAATATTTA
TGCATCATATGAGTAGTCGGCTTTGTTGTGCATGACGAGTTTGTTATCGACGAAATAGAAGCTGTCAGAA
CGAGTCTCGTTTGGATTGTTGATCATGTCGTCCACTGAAAAAGAGATTAGTCTTTTGAATTGTACTTTTT
AGAATAATGACTCACTGAGTTGTTGAGAGAGTTGAGGGAACTCATAGATATGTTCACAGTTGTTTCGTGA
ATTCGGAATACAGAATCCGAATTCAAAGTCAAAACACTTCAGAAGGCGATCTTTGAAGAAGTGACGTTCG
ATCATTCGGAAATGATGGATTGGGATGTCTCCTACTTTGAATTCCACAGTTGCTCCGACCGTTTTGAGTT
TCAAAAAGTTTGGAGCAAATCTATAACGCACGTATCTTGCCGACTCCTGTGGCGACTCATCATTCTCCTG
ATCGTTCTCCGGTTTGGCGATCTCGAAAAGCACTTGCTCAGTGTCCAGATCACGGATTTGGAACTTGGTG
AACTCGATGTTATAGATGTTCGCAGATGGGGAGCATAAGAATCCTAAATTTATGTTTTAAACTGAAATCC
AAAGGGAGCAAGATACCTTGAGTGATTCCCGGAAGTGCTAAAACGTCGTTCGGAGTGATTTGAGCTTTCT
TCGCAAGCTCCGATTCCGTTGTGATTCCTTGTTCGGTGCTTGGTGGTGGCCGTGGCATCTGGAAATATGG
AAAAGTTCAACAAAAAGAAAAGAGAAAAGAATGAAATCGGATATCAAGAGTTAGTTGAGCGGTTTCTCTA
GTTTTCTGAGTCTCACCTGCGACGGGAAGGTCGCCGAGCCGGGTGGAATCGATCGTTGTTGCTCGGCTTT
CATATCGGTTTGGTTGGAAGCGGCTGAAAACGGAAAGAAGTGGAAGAAGGAAAAGAGTGTGGTGTGACAG
GAAAATGGTAATTAGAGGGTGCCAAATAACCAGCTATATTTTGTTTTTTTTTGAAAACATTTTTAAAAAG
AAAAATACGATAATGATATCAGATGGATTTCCGGAAAACTGGTATGAAAAATTTCAACCTTTTTGAGTAC
ATGTAATCAAAATACACTTTGTAAATTATCATTTTTATTGAAACTCCACCATTTTTCTATTTATAACGCT
AATAATTTGAAAAAGAAACCTATTGCGAACCGCGGGGTGAATCCCAAAAACGAATGCGTTTTGGTGGAGT
GATTGATTCGAATCGAAGAAGAAAAAGAAGAAGACGTGGAATAGAGAGCTCACTCTTAACCGAGCAGCAC
ACACCGACAGAAAAAAAAATGAAATGAATGAGGGTCTTCTTCTTCTTCTTCTTCGAATGATTGACAGAAA
TGGGAAAAAGAGGAAGATTGAGAAGGGAAAAAGGAAGGAGAAAAGAAGCAGAAGAAGACGTCAGAGAGGA
GAGGAACGAGCGGAAAAGCAGCGGGCGCAAGTCATAGAAGTAGCAGAGCTGGGGAGAAGAAGACACTATC
CAAGAAAGGAATGACGAGAGAGTATGCAAAGGGGTATAGGGTGCAGACAGAATAGGAACAGAATAACAGA
TGATGAGCCAAGAAGAGTTGAAAAGGGCGATGAATTTGTCATGTAACTTAATTTGGGTCAATTTGAGCAT
GATGAATTGAAATCATCCCTTGTTGGGAGTTAATAACCGGTTTGTTATCAGAAACCCTGTAATAGAAGGG
CGCCCTAACTTTGAGCCAATTCATCCCGGTTTCTGTCAAATATATCAAAAAGTGGTCAACTGACAAATTG
TTTTTGATATTATAATAAACATTTTATCCGTTAACAATTTTCGAATACTTTTTACAAGGACTTGGATAAA
TTGGCTCAAGCCTGCTTTTTTGTACAAACTTGACGAAGTGAGTTTGCTACCATCATGGAATCAGGAGGAC
ATTTCGACAATGTCATATAATGTTTGAAAAATGATTTTAACAAGGGTCTCATTCGAGATAAGCAATGCTC
TGAGCAAGTGGCTCGTCGTCTTCAAGAATCTCTTGTTGATATTCATTTGGATCCTGTTTTGCACGAAGCA
TGTGCCATGGATATTCAGAGTTTTTGCAAAAAAGTTCCGCCAGGTCAAACAATCTTTTTAATTTTTATAT
GATACTTCGGGTGTATTTTTCTTCTTTTTCCTGTTCATTTTCGCTTTTTTCTCACTTTTTTGTAACAAAA
TCTCTCACTTTTCTGTAAGTCTTAACAAAAGTTCAATTGGCTCGATCAAGTAAAATTTCGGCCGTATGAA
CGTTTTCAAAGGTTTTCATTTTTTTTTAAGTTCATTCACAATATCATGAATCTCTCGTCCTTTGGTTTCC
GGTAAGTAGCGAAATAATATAAGCATACTTATAAATGAAGGAATTGAATATAGAATAAGGAAAGCATAAC
TACCAATAACGGAATATAGAGGTAATACTGTAAATGTACTGATAACCACCATTACAGTATTCATTGAATA
TGCCACAGATTGAGCAATACTACGATGTTTTTGAGGTACCAGTTCAGAGGATATAAACCACGAAATTGGA
CCAACTCCAGTTCTGAAATTTCATTATTCGATTAAATCAAAATATATTTGAAAAACCTCACCCATAAGTA
TAACCGTAGATGATCAATGCAACTAGGCATCCGTATTTCATCGGGTCAATCAGAATACGTATTTTTGCGA
AGAATACGAATGCAATTAGAGCTAAATTATTGAGAAATGTGAAGAGAAGGAGAAGCTTGCGTCGACCAAC
TCTGTAAACTTATTCATACAATTTTGTCTTCAAATTTTGAACGTTTAAAACTATCTTATTCAATGAGTTA
GCGGGTTTTTATAGTGAGTTAGTTCACGATTATCTAATAAAACTATGTCCAAACATCCTAACTGCGACCG
TATTCTCACTAACTCGTCTTAAAAACGTTGAGATTATTTTAAACCCTTCTTCAGTACAACTACAGTACTG
ATGCACAAATACAATAATAATAATACATTCAGACATACTCTGAACAATGTAACTTGTTTTTGTTATACTG
TGGTAACATTTATTGAAATGAAATATAACCTTACTTTTCAATCACAATTCCACCAGTAATTGTTCCAGAA
ACATAAGCTAAACCCATTGCAGTTGTACTCCATTCAGCAATTTCTGACTCAACATTTGCATTTTCTAGAA
AGAAAGTAGAGGATAAAAGAAGAGCCCATAATCCGACACAACTTTTCTATACAAAGTTGATAGCTTGGCG
GATCCCTGGCGTTACCCAACTTAATCGCCTTGCAGCACATCCCCCTTTCGCCAGCTGGCGTAATAGCGAA
GAGGCCCGCACCGATCGCCCTTCCCAACAGTTGCGCAGCCTGAATGGCGAATGGCGCCTGATGCGGTATT
TTCTCCTTACGCATCTGTGCGGTATTTCACACCGCATATGGTGCACTCTCAGTGCAATCTGCTCTGATGC
CGCATAGTTAAGCCAGCCCCGACACCCGCCAACACCCGCTGACGCGCCCTGACGGGCTTGTCTGCTCCCG
GCATCCGCTTACAGACAAGCTGTGACCGTCTCCGGGAGCTGCATGTGTCAGAGGTTTTCACCGTCATCAC
CGAAACGCGCGAGACGAAAGGGCCTCGTGATACGCCTATTTTTATAGGTTAATGTCATGATAATAATGGT
TTCTTAGACGTCAGGTGGCACTTTTCGGGGAAATGTGCGCGGAACCCCTATTTGTTTATTTTTCTAAATA
CATTCAAATATGTATCCGCTCATGAGACAATAACCCTGATAAATGCTTCAATAATATTGAAAAAGGAAGA
GTATGAGTATTCAACATTTCCGTGTCGCCCTTATTCCCTTTTTTGCGGCATTTTGCCTTCCTGTTTTTGC
TCACCCAGAAACGCTGGTGAAAGTAAAAGATGCTGAAGATCAGTTGGGTGCACGAGTGGGTTACATCGAA
CTGGATCTCAACAGCGGTAAGATCCTTGAGAGTTTTCGCCCCGAAGAACGTTTTCCAATG
